>Addgene plasmid #126260 | pGWB14-LYX042 | addgene full sequence | sequence record 246516 | Addgene NGS Result
TCGGTCTTGCCTTGCTCGTCGGTGATGTACTTCACCAGCTCCGCGAAGTCGCTCTTCTTGATGGAGCGCA
TGGGGACGTGCTTGGCAATCACGCGCACCCCCCGGCCGTTTTAGCGGCTAAAAAAGTCATGGCTCTGCCC
TCGGGCGGACCACGCCCATCATGACCTTGCCAAGCTCGTCCTGCTTCTCTTCGATCTTCGCCAGCAGGGC
GAGGATCGTGGCATCACCGAACCGCGCCGTGCGCGGGTCGTCGGTGAGCCAGAGTTTCAGCAGGCCGCCC
AGGCGGCCCAGGTCGCCATTGATGCGGGCCAGCTCGCGGACGTGCTCATAGTCCACGACGCCCGTGATTT
TGTAGCCCTGGCCGACGGCCAGCAGGTAGGCCGACAGGCTCATGCCGGCCGCCGCCGCCTTTTCCTCAAT
CGCTCTTCGTTCGTCTGGAAGGCAGTACACCTTGATAGGTGGGCTGCCCTTCCTGGTTGGCTTGGTTTCA
TCAGCCATCCGCTTGCCCTCATCTGTTACGCCGGCGGTAGCCGGCCAGCCTCGCAGAGCAGGATTCCCGT
TGAGCACCGCCAGGTGCGAATAAGGGACAGTGAAGAAGGAACACCCGCTCGCGGGTGGGCCTACTTCACC
TATCCTGCCCGGCTGACGCCGTTGGATACACCAAGGAAAGTCTACACGAACCCTTTGGCAAAATCCTGTA
TATCGTGCGAAAAAGGATGGATATACCGAAAAAATCGCTATAATGACCCCGAAGCAGGGTTATGCAGCGG
AAAAGCGCCACGCTTCCCGAAGGGAGAAAGGCGGACAGGTATCCGGTAAGCGGCAGGGTCGGAACAGGAG
AGCGCACGAGGGAGCTTCCAGGGGGAAACGCCTGGTATCTTTATAGTCCTGTCGGGTTTCGCCACCTCTG
ACTTGAGCGTCGATTTTTGTGATGCTCGTCAGGGGGGCGGAGCCTATGGAAAAACGCCAGCAACGCGGCC
TTTTTACGGTTCCTGGCCTTTTGCTGGCCTTTTGCTCACATGTTCTTTCCTGCGTTATCCCCTGATTCTG
TGGATAACCGTATTACCGCCTTTGAGTGAGCTGATACCGCTCGCCGCAGCCGAACGACCGAGCGCAGCGA
GTCAGTGAGCGAGGAAGCGGAAGAGCGCCAGAAGGCCGCCAGAGAGGCCGAGCGCGGCCGTGAGGCTTGG
ACGCTAGGGCAGGGCATGAAAAAGCCCGTAGCGGGCTGCTACGGGCGTCTGACGCGGTGGAAAGGGGGAG
GGGATGTTGTCTACATGGCTCTGCTGTAGTGAGTGGGTTGCGCTCCGGCAGCGGTCCTGATCAATCGTCA
CCCTTTCTCGGTCCTTCAACGTTCCTGACAACGAGCCTCCTTTTCGCCAATCCATCGACAATCACCGCGA
GTCCCTGCTCGAACGCTGCGTCCGGACCGGCTTCGTCGAAGGCGTCTATCGCGGCCCGCAACAGCGGCGA
GAGCGGAGCCTGTTCAACGGTGCCGCCGCGCTCGCCGGCATCGCTGTCGCCGGCCTGCTCCTCAAGCACG
GCCCCAACAGTGAAGTAGCTGATTGTCATCAGCGCATTGACGGCGTCCCCGGCCGAAAAACCCGCCTCGC
AGAGGAAGCGAAGCTGCGCGTCGGCCGTTTCCATCTGCGGTGCGCCCGGTCGCGTGCCGGCATGGATGCG
CGCGCCATCGCGGTAGGCGAGCAGCGCCTGCCTGAAGCTGCGGGCATTCCCGATCAGAAATGAGCGCCAG
TCGTCGTCGGCTCTCGGCACCGAATGCGTATGATTCTCCGCCAGCATGGCTTCGGCCAGTGCGTCGAGCA
GCGCCCGCTTGTTCCTGAAGTGCCAGTAAAGCGCCGGCTGCTGAACCCCCAACCGTTCCGCCAGTTTGCG
TGTCGTCAGACCGTCTACGCCGACCTCGTTCAACAGGTCCAGGGCGGCACGGATCACTGTATTCGGCTGC
AACTTTGTCATGCTTGACACTTTATCACTGATAAACATAATATGTCCACCAACTTATCAGTGATAAAGAA
TCCGCGCGTTCAATCGGACCAGCGGAGGCTGGTCCGGAGGCCAGACGTGAAACCCAACATACCCCTGATC
GTAATTCTGAGCACTGTCGCGCTCGACGCTGTCGGCATCGGCCTGATTATGCCGGTGCTGCCGGGCCTCC
TGCGCGATCTGGTTCACTCGAACGACGTCACCGCCCACTATGGCATTCTGCTGGCGCTGTATGCGTTGGT
GCAATTTGCCTGCGCACCTGTGCTGGGCGCGCTGTCGGATCGTTTCGGGCGGCGGCCAATCTTGCTCGTC
TCGCTGGCCGGCGCCAGATCTGGGGAACCCTGTGGTTGGCATGCACATACAAATGGACGAACGGATAAAC
CTTTTCACGCCCTTTTAAATATCCGATTATTCTAATAAACGCTCTTTTCTCTTAGGTTTACCCGCCAATA
TATCCTGTCAAACACTGATAGTTTAAACGTTGCGATTAAGAATTCGAGCTCGGTACCCCCCTACTCCAAA
AATGTCAAAGATACAGTCTCAGAAGACCAAAGGGCTATTGAGACTTTTCAACAAAGGGTAATTTCGGGAA
ACCTCCTCGGATTCCATTGCCCAGCTATCTGTCACTTCATCGAAAGGACAGTAGAAAAGGAAGGTGGCTC
CTACAAATGCCATCATTGCGATAAAGGAAAGGCTATCATTCAAGATGCCTCTGCCGACAGTGGTCCCAAA
GATGGACCCCCACCCACGAGGAGCATCGTGGAAAAAGAAGACGTTCCAACCACGTCTTCAAAGCAAGTGG
ATTGATGTGACATCTCCACTGACGTAAGGGATGACGCACAATCCCACTATCCTTCGCAAGACCCTTCCTC
TATATAAGGAAGTTCATTTCATTTGGAGAGGACAGCCCAAGCTTCGACTCTAGAGGATCCCCTTAAATCG
ATATGGAACGAGCTATACAAGGAAACGACGCTAGGGAACAAGCTAACAGTGAACGTTGGGATGGAGGATC
AGGAGGTACCACTTCTCCCTTCAAACTTCCTGACGAAAGTCCGAGTTGGACTGAGTGGCGGCTACATAAC
GATGAGACGAATTCGAATCAAGATAATCCCCTTGGTTTCAAGGAAAGCTGGGGTTTCGGGAAAGTTGTAT
TTAAGAGATATCTCAGATACGACAGGACGGAAGCTTCACTGCACAGAGTCCTTGGATCTTGGACGGGAGA
TTCGGTTAACTATGCAGCATCTCGATTTTTCGGTTTCGACCAGATCGGATGTACCTATAGTATTCGGTTT
CGAGGAGTTAGTATCACCGTTTCTGGAGGGTCTCGAACTCTTCAGCATCTCTGTGAGATGGCAATTCGGT
CTAAGCAAGAACTGCTACAGCTTGCCCCAATCGAAGTGGAAAGTAATGTATCAAGAGGATGCCCTGAAGG
TACTCAAACCTTCGAAAAAGAAAGCGAGTAAGTCGAGGGCGAGCTCGAATTCGGTACGCTGAAATCACCA
GTCTCTCTCTACAAATCTATCTCTCTCTATTTTCTCCATAAATAATGTGTGAGTAGTTTCCCGATAAGGG
AAATTAGGGTTCTTATAGGGTTTCGCTCATGTGTTGAGCATATAAGAAACCCTTAGTATGTATTTGTATT
TGTAAAATACTTCTATCAATAAAATTTCTAATTCCTAAAACCAAAATCCAGTACTAAAATCCAGATCTCC
CTGCAGGTCCCCAGATTAGCCTTTTCAATTTCAGAAAGAATGCTAACCCACAGATGGTTAGAGAGGCTTA
CGCAGCAGGTCTCATCAAGACGATCTACCCGAGCAATAATCTCCAGGAAATCAAATACCTTCCCAAGAAG
GTTAAAGATGCAGTCAAAAGATTCAGGACTAACTGCATCAAGAACACAGAGAAAGATATATTTCTCAAGA
TCAGAAGTACTATTCCAGTATGGACGATTCAAGGCTTGCTTCACAAACCAAGGCAAGTAATAGAGATTGG
AGTCTCTAAAAAGGTAGTTCCCACTGAATCAAAGGCCATGGAGTCAAAGATTCAAATAGAGGACCTAACA
GAACTCGCCGTAAAGACTGGCGAACAGTTCATACAGAGTCTCTTACGACTCAATGACAAGAAGAAAATCT
TCGTCAACATGGTGGAGCACGACACACTTGTCTACTCCAAAAATATCAAAGATACAGTCTCAGAAGACCA
AAGGGCAATTGAGACTTTTCAACAAAGGGTAATATCCGGAAACCTCCTCGGATTCCATTGCCCAGCTATC
TGTCACTTTATTGTGAAGATAGTGGAAAAGGAAGGTGGCTCCTACAAATGCCATCATTGCGATAAAGGAA
AGGCCATCGTTGAAGATGCCTCTGCCGACAGTGGTCCCAAAGATGGACCCCCACCCACGAGGAGCATCGT
GGAAAAAGAAGACGTTCCAACCACGTCTTCAAAGCAAGTGGATTGATGTGATATCTCCACTGACGTAAGG
GATGACGCACAATCCCACTATCCTTCGCAAGACCCTTCCTCTATATAAGGAAGTTCATTTCATTTGGAGA
GAACACGGGGGACAAGTTTGTACAAAAAAGCAGGCTCCACCACTAGTATGACGGATTGTAGAAGACCAAC
GATGACTAATATATGGAGCAATACTACATCCGATGATAATATGATGGAAGCTTTTTTATCTTCTGATCCG
TCGTCGTTTTGGGCTGGAACTACTACTACACCAACTCCTCGGAGTTCAGTTTCTCCGGCGCCGGCGCCGG
TGACGGGGATTGCCGTAGACCCATTAACATCTATGCCATATTTCAACCAAGAGTCACTGCAACAGCGACT
TCAGACTTTAATCGACGGGGCTCGCGAAGCGTGGACGTATGCCATATTCTGGCAATCGTCTGTTGTGGAT
TTCACGACCCACTCGGTTTTGGGGTGGGGAGATGGGTATTATAAAGGTGAAGAAGATAAAAATAAGCGCA
AAACGGCGTCGTTTTCGCCTGATTTTATCACGGAGCAAGCACACCGGAAAAAGGTTCTCCGGGAGCTGAA
TTGTTTAATTTCCGGCACACAAACTGGTGGTGAAAATGATGCTGTAGATGAAGAAGTAACGGATACTGAA
TGGTTTTTTCTGATTTCCATGACTCAATCGTTCGTTAACGGAAGCGGGCTTCCGGGCCTGGCGATGTACA
GCTCAAGCCCGATTTGGGTTACTGGAGCAGAGAGATTAGCTGCTTCGCACTGTGAACGGGCCCGACAGGC
CCAAGGTTTCGGGCTTCAGACTATTGTTTGTATTCCTTCAGGTAATGGTGTTGTTGAGCTCGGGTCAACT
GAGTTGATATTCCAGACTGCTGATTTAATGAACAAGGTTAAAGTTTTGTTTAATTTTAATATTGATATGG
GTGCGACTACGGGCTCAGGATCGGGCTCATGTGCTATTCAGGCCGAGCCCGATACTTCAGCCCTTTGGCT
GACGGATCCAGCTTCCTCAGCTGTGGAAGTCAAGGATTCGTCTAATACAGTTCCTTCAAGTAATAGCAGT
AAGCAACTTGTGTTTGGAAATGAGAATTCTGAAAATGGTAATCAAAATTCTCAGCAAACACAAGGATTTT
TCACCAGGGAGTTGAATTTTTCCGAATATGGATTTGATGGAAGTAATACTCGGAATGGGAATGTGAATTC
TTCGCGTTCTTGCCAGCCTGAGTCTGGTGAAATCTTGAATTTTGGTGATAGTACTAAGAGAAGTGCTTCA
AGTGCAAATGGGAGCTTGTTTTCGGGCCAATCACAGTTTGGGCCCGGGCCCGCGGAGGAGAACAAGAACA
AGAACAAGAAAAGGTCACCTGCATCAAGAGGAAGCAACGATGAAGGAATGCTTTCATTTGTTTCGGGTGT
GATTTTGCCAAGTTCAAACACGGGGAAGTCTGGTGGAGGTGGCGATTCGGATCAATCAGATCTCGAGGCT
TCGGTGGTGAAGGAAGCGGATAGTAGTAGAGTTGTAGACCCGGAGAAGAAGCCGAGGAAACGAGGGAGGA
AACCGGCTAACGGGAGAGAGGAGCCATTGAATCATGTGGAGGCAGAGAGGCAAAGGAGGGAGAAATTAAA
TCAAAGATTCTATGCACTTAGAGCAGTTGTACCAAATGTGTCAAAAATGGATAAAGCATCACTTCTTGGT
GATGCAATTGCATTTATCAATGAGTTGAAATCAAAGGTTCAGAATTCTGACTCAGATAAAGAGGAGTTGA
GGAACCAAATTGAATCTTTAAGGAATGAATTAGCCAACAAGGGATCAAACTATACCGGTCCTCCACCGTT
AAATCAAGAACTCAAGATTGTAGATATGGATATCGACGTTAAGGTGATCGGATGGGATGCTATGATTCGT
ATACAATCTAATAAAAAGAACCATCCAGCCGCGAAGTTAATGGCCGCTCTCATGGAATTGGACTTAGATG
TGCACCATGCTAGTGTTTCAGTGGTCAACGAGTTGATGATCCAACAAGCAACTGTGAAAATGGGGAGTCG
GCTTTACACGCAAGAACAACTTCGGATATCATTGACATCTAGAATTGCTGAATCGCGACCCGGGGACCCA
GCTTTCTTGTACAAAGTGGTTGATAACAGCGGGTTAATTAACATCTTTTACCCATACGATGTTCCTGACT
ATGCGGGCTATCCCTATGACGTCCCGGACTATGCAGGATCCTATCCATATGACGTTCCAGATTACGCTGC
TCAGTGCAGCGCTTAGAGCTCGAATTTCCCCGATCGTTCAAACATTTGGCAATAAAGTTTCTTAAGATTG
AATCCTGTTGCCGGTCTTGCGATGATTATCATATAATTTCTGTTGAATTACGTTAAGCATGTAATAATTA
ACATGTAATGCATGACGTTATTTATGAGATGGGTTTTTATGATTAGAGTCCCGCAATTATACATTTAATA
CGCGATAGAAAACAAAATATAGCGCGCAAACTAGGATAAATTATCGCGCGCGGTGTCATCTATGTTACTA
GATCGGGAATTAGCTTCATCAACGCAAGACATGCGCACGACCGTCTGACAGGAGAGGAATTTCCGACGAG
CACAGAAAGGACTTGCTCTTGGACGTAGGCCTATTTCTCAGGCACATGTATCAAGTGTTCGGACGTGGGT
TTTCGATGGTGTATCAGCCGCCGCCAACTGGGAGATGAGGAGGCTTTCTTGGGGGGCAGTCAGCAGTTCA
TTTCACAAGACAGAGGAACTTGTAAGGAGATGCACTGATTTATCTTGGCGCAAACCAGCAGGACGAATTA
GTGGGAATAGCCCGCGAATATCTAAGTTATGCCTGTCGGCATGAGCAGAAACTTCCAATTCGAAACAGTT
TGGAGAGGTTGTTTTTGGGCATACCTTTTGTTAGTCAGCCTCTCGATTGCTCATCGTCATTACACAGTAC
CGAAGTTTGATCGATCTAGTAACATAGATGACACCGCGCGCGATAATTTATCCTAGTTTGCGCGCTATAT
TTTGTTTTCTATCGCGTATTAAATGTATAATTGCGGGACTCTAATCATAAAAACCCATCTCATAAATAAC
GTCATGCATTACATGTTAATTATTACATGCTTAACGTAATTCAACAGAAATTATATGATAATCATCGCAA
GACCGGCAACAGGATTCAATCTTAAGAAACTTTATTGCCAAATGTTTGAACGATCTGCTTCGACGCACTC
CTTCTTTACTCCACCATCTCGTCCTTATTGAAAACGTGGGTAGCACCAAAACGAATCAAGTCGCTGGAAC
TGAAGTTACCAATCACGCTGGATGATTTGCCAGTTGGATTAATCTTGCCTTTCCCCGCATGAATAATATT
GATGAATGCATGCGTGAGGGGTATTTCGATTTTGGCAATAGCTGCAATTGCCGCGACATCCTCCAACGAG
CATAATTCTTCAGAAAAATAGCGATGTTCCATGTTGTCAGGGCATGCATGATGCACGTTATGAGGTGACG
GTGCTAGGCAGTATTCCCTCAAAGTTTCATAGTCAGTATCATATTCATCATTGCATTCCTGCAAGAGAGA
ATTGAGACGCAATCCACACGCTGCGGCAACCTTCCGGCGTTCGTGGTCTATTTGCTCTTGGACGTTGCAA
ACGTAAGTGTTGGATCCCGGTCGGCATCTACTCTATTCCTTTGCCCTCGGACGAGTGCTGGGGCGTCGGT
TTCCACTATCGGCGAGTACTTCTACACAGCCATCGGTCCAGACGGCCGCGCTTCTGCGGGCGATTTGTGT
ACGCCCGACAGTCCCGGCTCCGGATCGGACGATTGCGTCGCATCGACCCTGCGCCCAAGCTGCATCATCG
AAATTGCCGTCAACCAAGCTCTGATAGAGTTGGTCAAGACCAATGCGGAGCATATACGCCCGGAGCCGCG
GCGATCCTGCAAGCTCCGGATGCCTCCGCTCGAAGTAGCGCGTCTGCTGCTCCATACAAGCCAACCACGG
CCTCCAGAAGAAGATGTTGGCGACCTCGTATTGGGAATCCCCGAACATCGCCTCGCTCCAGTCAATGACC
GCTGTTATGCGGCCATTGTCCGTCAGGACATTGTTGGAGCCGAAATCCGCGTGCACGAGGTGCCGGACTT
CGGGGCAGTCCTCGGCCCAAAGCATCAGCTCATCGAGAGCCTGCGCGACGGACGCACTGACGGTGTCGTC
CATCACAGTTTGCCAGTGATACACATGGGGATCAGCAATCGCGCATATGAAATCACGCCATGTAGTGTAT
TGACCGATTCCTTGCGGTCCGAATGGGCCGAACCCGCTCGTCTGGCTAAGATCGGCCGCAGCGATCGCAT
CCATGGCCTCCGCGACCGGCTGCAGAACAGCGGGCAGTTCGGTTTCAGGCAGGTCTTGCAACGTGACACC
CTGTGCACGGCGGGAGATGCAATAGGTCAGGCTCTCGCTGAATTCCCCAATGTCAAGCACTTCCGGAATC
GGGAGCGCGGCCGATGCAAAGTGCCGATAAACATAACGATCTTTGTAGAAACCATCGGCGCAGCTATTTA
CCCGCAGGACATATCCACGCCCTCCTACATCGAAGCTGAAAGCACGAGATTCTTCGCCCTCCGAGAGCTG
CATCAGGTCGGAGACGCTGTCGAACTTTTCGATCAGAAACTTCTCGACAGACGTCGCGGTGAGTTCAGGC
TTTTTCATATCGGGGTCGTCCTCTCCAAATGAAATGAACTTCCTTATATAGAGGAAGGGTCTTGCGAAGG
ATAGTGGGATTGTGCGTCATCCCTTACGTCAGTGGAGATATCACATCAATCCACTTGCTTTGAAGACGTG
GTTGGAACGTCTTCTTTTTCCACGATGCTCCTCGTGGGTGGGGGTCCATCTTTGGGACCACTGTCGGCAG
AGGCATCTTGAACGATAGCCTTTCCTTTATCGCAATGATGGCATTTGTAGGTGCCACCTTCCTTTTCTAC
TGTCCTTTTGATGAAGTGACAGATAGCTGGGCAATGGAATCCGAGGAGGTTTCCCGATATTACCCTTTGT
TGAAAAGTCTCAATAGCCCTTTGGTCTTCTGAGACTGTATCTTTGATATTCTTGGAGTAGACGAGAGTGT
CGTGCTCCACCATGTTGACGGATCTCTAGGACGCGTCGACGCGTCGACGCGTCGACGCGTCGACGCGTCC
TAGAAGCTAATTCACTGGCCGTCGTTTTACAACGTCGTGACTGGGAAAACCCTGGCGTTACCCAACTTAA
TCGCCTTGCAGCACATCCCCCTTTCGCCAGCTGGCGTAATAGCGAAGAGGCCCGCACCGATCGCCCTTCC
CAACAGTTGCGCAGCCTGAATG
[44 nt withheld, positions 9823-9866]
C
[141 nt withheld, positions 9868-10008]
CCTTTGACGTTGGAGTCCACGTTCTTT
[37 nt withheld, positions 10036-10072]
ACCCTATCTCGGGCTATTCTTTTGATTTATAAGGGATTTTGCCGATTTCGGAACCACCATCAAACAGGAT
TTTCGCCTGCTGGGGCAAACCAGCGTGGACCGCTTGCTGCAACTCTCTCAGGGCCAGGCGGTGAAGGGCA
ATCAGCTGTTGCCCGTCTCACTGGTGAAAAGAAAAACCACCCCAGTACATTAAAAACGTCCGCAATGTGT
TATTAAGTTGTCTAAGCGTCAATTTGTTTACACCACAATATATCCTGCCACCAGCCAGCCAACAGCTCCC
CGACCGGCAGCTCGGCACAAAATCACCACTCGATACAGGCAGCCCATCAGTCCGGGACGGCGTCAGCGGG
AGAGCCGTTGTAAGGCGGCAGACTTTGCTCATGTTACCGATGCTATTCGGAAGAACGGCAACTAAGCTGC
CGGGTTTGAAACACGGATGATCTCGCGGAGGGTAGCATGTTGATTGTAACGATGACAGAGCGTTGCTGCC
TGTGATCAAATATCATCTCCCTCGCAGAGATCCGAATTATCAGCCTTCTTATTCATTTCTCGCTTAACCG
TGACAGGCTGTCGATCTTGAGAACTATGCCGACATAATAGGAAATCGCTGGATAAAGCCGCTGAGGAAGC
TGAGTGGCGCTATTTCTTTAGAAGTGAACGTTGACGATATCAACTCCCCTATCCATTGCTCACCGAATGG
TACAGGTCGGGGACCCGAAGTTCCGACTGTCGGCCTGATGCATCCCCGGCTGATCGACCCCAGATCTGGG
GCTGAGAAAGCCCAGTAAGGAAACAACTGTAGGTTCGAGTCGCGAGATCCCCCGGAACCAAAGGAAGTAG
GTTAAACCCGCTCCGATCAGGCCGAGCCACGCCAGGCCGAGAACATTGGTTCCTGTAGGCATCGGGATTG
GCGGATCAAACACTAAAGCTACTGGAACGAGCAGAAGTCCTCCGGCCGCCAGTTGCCAGGCGGTAAAGGT
GAGCAGAGGCACGGGAGGTTGCCACTTGCGGGTCAGCACGGTTCCGAACGCCATGGAAACCGCCCCCGCC
AGGCCCGCTGCGACGCCGACAGGATCTAGCGCTGCGTTTGGTGTCAACACCAACAGCGCCACGCCCGCAG
TTCCGCAAATAGCCCCCAGGACCGCCATCAATCGTATCGGGCTACCTAGCAGAGCGGCAGAGATGAACAC
GACCATCAGCGGCTGCACAGCGCCTACCGTCGCCGCGACCCCGCCCGGCAGGCGGTAGACCGAAATAAAC
AACAAGCTCCAGAATAGCGAAATATTAAGTGCGCCGAGGATGAAGATGCGCATCCACCAGATTCCCGTTG
GAATCTGTCGGACGATCATCACGAGCAATAAACCCGCCGGCAACGCCCGCAGCAGCATACCGGCGACCCC
TCGGCCTCGCTGTTCGGGCTCCACGAAAACGCCGGACAGATGCGCCTTGTGAGCGTCCTTGGGGCCGTCC
TCCTGTTTGAAGACCGACAGCCCAATGATCTCGCCGTCGATGTAGGCGCCGAATGCCACGGCATCTCGCA
ACCGTTCAGCGAACGCCTCCATGGGCTTTTTCTCCTCGTGCTCGTAAACGGACCCGAACATCTCTGGAGC
TTTCTTCAGGGCCGACAATCGGATCTCGCGGAAATCCTGCACGTCGGCCGCTCCAAGCCGTCGAATCTGA
GCCTTAATCACAATTGTCAATTTTAATCCTCTGTTTATCGGCAGTTCGTAGAGCGCGCCGTGCGTCCCGA
GCGATACTGAGCGAAGCAAGTGCGTCGAGCAGTGCCCGCTTGTTCCTGAAATGCCAGTAAAGCGCTGGCT
GCTGAACCCCCAGCCGGAACTGACCCCACAAGGCCCTAGCGTTTGCAATGCACCAGGTCATCATTGACCC
AGGCGTGTTCCACCAGGCCGCTGCCTCGCAACTCTTCGCAGGCTTCGCCGACCTGCTCGCGCCACTTCTT
CACGCGGGTGGAATCCGATCCGCACATGAGGCGGAAGGTTTCCAGCTTGAGCGGGTACGGCTCCCGGTGC
GAGCTGAAATAGTCGAACATCCGTCGGGCCGTCGGCGACAGCTTGCGGTACTTCTCCCATATGAATTTCG
TGTAGTGGTCGCCAGCAAACAGCACGACGATTTCCTCGTCGATCAGGACCTGGCAACGGGACGTTTTCTT
GCCACGGTCCAGGACGCGGAAGCGGTGCAGCAGCGACACCGATTCCAGGTGCCCAACGCGGTCGGACGTG
AAGCCCATCGCCGTCGCCTGTAGGCGCGACAGGCATTCCTCGGCCTTCGTGTAATACCGGCCATTGATCG
ACCAGCCCAGGTCCTGGCAAAGCTCGTAGAACGTGAAGGTGATCGGCTCGCCGATAGGGGTGCGCTTCGC
GTACTCCAACACCTGCTGCCACACCAGTTCGTCATCGTCGGCCCGCAGCTCGACGCCGGTGTAGGTGATC
TTCACGTCCTTGTTGACGTGGAAAATGACCTTGTTTTGCAGCGCCTCGCGCGGGATTTTCTTGTTGCGCG
TGGTGAACAGGGCAGAGCGGGCCGTGTCGTTTGGCATCGCTCGCATCGTGTCCGGCCACGGCGCAATATC
GAACAAGGAAAGCTGCATTTCCTTGATCTGCTGCTTCGTGTGTTTCAGCAACGCGGCCTGCTTGGCCTCG
CTGACCTGTTTTGCCAGGTCCTCGCCGGCGGTTTTTCGCTTCTTGGTCGTCATAGTTCCTCGCGTGTCGA
TGGTCATCGACTTCGCCAAACCTGCCGCCTCCTGTTCGAGACGACGCGAACGCTCCACGGCGGCCGATGG
CGCGGGCAGGGCAGGGGGAGCCAGTTGCACGCTGTCGCGCTCGATCTTGGCCGTAGCTTGCTGGACCATC
GAGCCGACGGACTGGAAGGTTTCGCGGGGCGCACGCATGACGGTGCGGCTTGCGATGGTTTCGGCATCCT
CGGCGGAAAACCCCGCGTCGATCAGTTCTTGCCTGTATGCCTTCCGGTCAAACGTCCGATTCATTCACCC
TCCTTGCGGGATTGCCCCGACTCACGCCGGGGCAATGTGCCCTTATTCCTGATTTGACCCGCCTGGTGCC
TTGGTGTCCAGATAATCCACCTTATCGGCAATGAAGTCGGTCCCGTAGACCGTCTGGCCGTCCTTCTCGT
ACTTGGTATTCCGAATCTTGCCCTGCACGAATACCAGCGACCCCTTGCCCAAATACTTGCCGTGGGCCTC
GGCCTGAGAGCCAAAACACTTGATGCGGAAGAAGTCGGTGCGCTCCTGCTTGTCGCCGGCATCGTTGCGC
CACATCTAGGTACTAAAACAATTCATCCAGTAAAATATAATATTTTATTTTCTCCCAATCAGGCTTGATC
CCCAGTAAGTCAAAAAATAGCTCGACATACTGTTCTTCCCCGATATCCTCCCTGATCGACCGGACGCAGA
AGGCAATGTCATACCACTTGTCCGCCCTGCCGCTTCTCCCAAGATCAATAAAGCCACTTACTTTGCCATC
TTTCACAAAGATGTTGCTGTCTCCCAGGTCGCCGTGGGAAAAGACAAGTTCCTCTTCGGGCTTTTCCGTC
TTTAAAAAATCATACAGCTCGCGCGGATCTTTAAATGGAGTGTCTTCTTCCCAGTTTTCGCAATCCACAT
CGGCCAGATCGTTATTCAGTAAGTAATCCAATTCGGCTAAGCGGCTGTCTAAGCTATTCGTATAGGGACA
ATCCGATATGTCGATGGAGTGAAAGAGCCTGATGCACTCCGCATACAGCTCGATAATCTTTTCAGGGCTT
TGTTCATCTTCATACTCTTCCGAGCAAAGGACGCCATCGGCCTCACTCATGAGCAGATTGCTCCAGCCAT
CATGCCGTTCAAAGTGCAGGACCTTTGGAACAGGCAGCTTTCCTTCCAGCCATAGCATCATGTCCTTTTC
CCGTTCCACATCATAGGTGGTCCCTTTATACCGGCTGTCCGTCATTTTTAAATATAGGTTTTCATTTTCT
CCCACCAGCTTATATACCTTAGCAGGAGACATTCCTTCCGTATCTTTTACGCAGCGGTATTTTTCGATCA
GTTTTTTCAATTCCGGTGATATTCTCATTTTAGCCATTTATTATTTCCTTCCTCTTTTCTACAGTATTTA
AAGATACCCCAAGAAGCTAATTATAACAAGACGAACTCCAATTCACTGTTCCTTGCATTCTAAAACCTTA
AATACCAGAAAACAGCTTTTTCAAAGTTGTTTTCAAAGTTGGCGTATAACATAGTATCGACGGAGCCGAT
TTTGAAACCACAATTATGGGTGATGCTGCCAACTTACTGATTTAGTGTATGATGGTGTTTTTGAGGTGCT
CCAGTGGCTTCTGTTTCTATCAGCTGTCCCTCCTGTTCAGCTACTGACGGGGTGGTGCGTAACGGCAAAA
GCACCGCCGGACATCAGCGCTATCTCTGCTCTCACTGCCGTAAAACATGGCAACTGCAGTTCACTTACAC
CGCTTCTCAACCCGGTACGCACCAGAAAATCATTGATATGGCCATGAATGGCGTTGGATGCCGGGCAACA
GCCCGCATTATGGGCGTTGGCCTCAACACGATTTTACGTCACTTAAAAAACTCAGGCCGCAGTCGGTAAC
CTCGCGCATACAGCCGGGCAGTGACGTCATCGTCTGCGCGGAAATGGACGAACAGTGGGGCTATGTCGGG
GCTAAATCGCGCCAGCGCTGGCTGTTTTACGCGTATGACAGTCTCCGGAAGACGGTTGTTGCGCACGTAT
TCGGTGAACGCACTATGGCGACGCTGGGGCGTCTTATGAGCCTGCTGTCACCCTTTGACGTGGTGATATG
GATGACGGATGGCTGGCCGCTGTATGAATCCCGCCTGAAGGGAAAGCTGCACGTAATCAGCAAGCGATAT
ACGCAGCGAATTGAGCGGCATAACCTGAATCTGAGGCAGCACCTGGCACGGCTGGGACGGAAGTCGCTGT
CGTTCTCAAAATCGGTGGAGCTGCATGACAAAGTCATCGGGCATTATCTGAACATAAAACACTATCAATA
AGTTGGAGTCATTACCCAATTATGATAGAATTTACAAGCTATAAGGTTATTGTCCTGGGTTTCAAGCATT
AGTCCATGCAAGTTTTTATGCTTTGCCCATTCTATAGATATATTGATAAGCGCGCTGCCTATGCCTTGCC
CCCTGAAATCCTTACATACGGCGATATCTTCTATATAAAAGATATATTATCTTATCAGTATTGTCAATAT
ATTCAAGGCAATCTGCCTCCTCATCCTCTTCATCCTCTTCGTCTTGGTAGCTTTTTAAATATGGCGCTTC
ATAGAGTAATTCTGTAAAGGTCCAATTCTCGTTTTCATACCTCGGTATAATCTTACCTATCACCTCAAAT
GGTTCGCTGGGTTTATCGCACCCCCGAACACGAGCACGGCACCCGCGACCACTATGCCAAGAATGCCCAA
GGTAAAAATTGCCGGCCCCGCCATGAAGTCCGTGAATGCCCCGACGGCCGAAGTGAAGGGCAGGCCGCCA
CCCAGGCCGCCGCCCTCACTGCCCGGCACCTGGTCGCTGAATGTCGATGCCAGCACCTGCGGCACGTCAA
TGCTTCCGGGCGTCGCGCTCGGGCTGATCGCCCATCCCGTTACTGCCCCGATCCCGGCAATGGCAAGGAC
TGCCAGCGCTGCCATTTTTGGGGTGAGGCCGTTCGCGGCCGAGGGGCGCAGCCCCTGGGGGGATGGGAGG
CCCGCGTTAGCGGGCCGGGAGGGTTCGAGAAGGGGGGGCACCCCCCTTCGGCGTGCGCGGTCACGCGCAC
AGGGCGCAGCCCTGGTTAAAAACAAGGTTTATAAATATTGGTTTAAAAGCAGGTTAAAAGACAGGTTAGC
GGTGGCCGAAAAACGGGCGGAAACCCTTGCAAATGCTGGATTTTCTGCCTGTGGACAGCCCCTCAAATGT
CAATAGGTGCGCCCCTCATCTGTCAGCACTCTGCCCCTCAAGTGTCAAGGATCGCGCCCCTCATCTGTCA
GTAGTCGCGCCCCTCAAGTGTCAATACCGCAGGGCACTTATCCCCAGGCTTGTCCACATCATCTGTGGGA
AACTCGCGTAAAATCAGGCGTTTTCGCCGATTTGCGAGGCTGGCCAGCTCCACGTCGCCGGCCGAAATCG
AGCCTGCCCCTCATCTGTCAACGCCGCGCCGGGTGAGTCGGCCCCTCAAGTGTCAACGTCCGCCCCTCAT
CTGTCAGTGAGGGCCAAGTTTTCCGCGAGGTATCCACAACGCCGGCGGCCGCGGTGTCTCGCACACGGCT
TCGACGGCGTTTCTGGCGCGTTTGCAGGGCCATAGACGGCCGCCAGCCCAGCGGCGAGGGCAACCAGCCC
GGTGAGCGTCGGAAAGGCGC
Features (pLannotate 1.2.2; 36 found; start..end, strand, type, name):
      3..89      -  CDS            traI (fragment): TRAI6_ECOLX - Experimental evidence at protein level: Swiss-Prot protein existence level 1. The initiation process of transfer DNA synthesis requires the interaction of at least three plasmid-specific components (TraH, I, and J) at the transfer origin resulting in the assembly of a specialised nucleoprotein complex - the relaxosome. Site- and strand-specific cleavage at the transfer origin is dependent on TraI and TraJ. From Escherichia coli.
    127..498     -  CDS            traJ: oriT-recognizing protein; traJ
    531..640     -  oriT           oriT: incP origin of transfer
    772..962     +  rep_origin     ori (fragment): high-copy-number ColE1/pMB1/pBR322/pUC origin of replication
   1321..1971    -  CDS            TetR: tetracycline resistance regulatory protein; tetR
   2077..2326    +  CDS            TcR (fragment): tetracycline efflux protein; tetA; confers resistance to tetracycline
   2436..2460    -  misc_feature   RB T-DNA repeat: right border repeat from nopaline C58 T-DNA
   2490..2508    +  misc_feature   MCS (fragment): pUC18/19 multiple cloning site
   2559..2904    +  promoter       CaMV 35S promoter: strong constitutive promoter from cauliflower mosaic virus
   2856..2902    +  promoter       minimal CaMV 35S promoter: minimal 35S promoter from cauliflower mosaic virus
   2914..2932    -  misc_feature   MCS (fragment): pUC18/19 multiple cloning site
   2943..3458    +  CDS            P19_TBSVC: Experimental evidence at protein level: Swiss-Prot protein existence level 1. Acts as a suppressor of RNA-mediated gene silencing, also known as post-transcriptional gene silencing (PTGS), a mechanism of plant viral defense that limits the accumulation of viral RNAs. Binds to short interfering RNAs (siRNAs) with high affinity. Acts as a molecular caliper to specifically select siRNAs based on the length of the duplex region of the RNA (By similarity). From Tomato bushy stunt virus (strain Cherry) (TBSV).
   3531..3707    +  polyA_signal   CaMV poly(A) signal: cauliflower mosaic virus polyadenylation signal
   4210..4551    +  promoter       CaMV 35S promoter: strong constitutive promoter from cauliflower mosaic virus
   4562..4586    +  protein_bind   attB1: mutant version of attB; recombination site for the Gateway® BP reaction BP Clonase™
   4598..6568    +  CDS            MYC1: MYC1_SOLLC - Also known as JAMYC10 From Solanum lycopersicum (Tomato) (Lycopersicon esculentum).
   6576..6600    -  protein_bind   attB2: mutant version of attB; recombination site for the Gateway® BP reaction BP Clonase™
   6629..6718    +  CDS            3xHA: three tandem HA epitope tags
   6752..7004    +  terminator     NOS terminator: nopaline synthase terminator and poly(A) signal
   7433..7685    -  terminator     NOS terminator: nopaline synthase terminator and poly(A) signal
   7709..8137    -  CDS            nos (fragment): DHNO_AGRT7 - Protein inferred from homology: Swiss-Prot protein existence level 3. From Agrobacterium tumefaciens (strain T37).
   8153..9178    -  CDS            HygR: aminoglycoside phosphotransferase from E. coli; aph(4)-Ia; confers resistance to hygromycin
   9188..9532    -  promoter       CaMV 35S promoter: strong constitutive promoter from cauliflower mosaic virus
   9189..9235    -  promoter       minimal CaMV 35S promoter: minimal 35S promoter from cauliflower mosaic virus
   9670..9825    +  CDS            lacZα (fragment) (sequence partly withheld): LacZα fragment of β-galactosidase; lacZ fragment
   9823..10123   +  rep_origin     M13 ori (fragment) (sequence partly withheld): M13 bacteriophage origin of replication; arrow indicates direction of (+) strand synthesis
  10124..10254   +  CDS            lacI (fragment): lac repressor; lacI; The lac repressor binds to the lac operator to inhibit transcription in E. coli. This inhibition can be relieved by adding lactose or isopropyl-β-D-thiogalactopyranoside (IPTG).
  10308..10332   -  misc_feature   LB T-DNA repeat: left border repeat from nopaline C58 T-DNA
  11789..11908   -  CDS            tetR (fragment): TETR1_ECOLX - Experimental evidence at protein level: Swiss-Prot protein existence level 1. TetR is the repressor of the tetracycline resistance element; its N-terminal region forms a helix-turn-helix structure and binds DNA. Binding of tetracycline to TetR reduces the repressor affinity for the tetracycline resistance gene (tetA) promoter operator sites. From Escherichia coli.
  11928..13076   -  CDS            trfA: trans-acting replication protein that binds to and activates oriV
  13375..14169   -  CDS            KanR: aminoglycoside phosphotransferase; aphA-3; confers resistance to kanamycin
  14361..15128   +  mobile_element IS1: prokaryotic transposable element IS1
  15137..15286   -  CDS            satA (fragment): STA_BACSU - Also known as yyaR. Experimental evidence at protein level: Swiss-Prot protein existence level 1. Involved in resistance to streptothricin, a broad-spectrum antibiotic produced by streptomycetes. Detoxifies streptothricin via acetylation of the beta amino group of the first beta-lysyl moiety of streptothricin. From Bacillus subtilis (strain 168).
  15285..15479   -  CDS            satA (fragment): STA_BACSU - Also known as yyaR. Experimental evidence at protein level: Swiss-Prot protein existence level 1. Involved in resistance to streptothricin, a broad-spectrum antibiotic produced by streptomycetes. Detoxifies streptothricin via acetylation of the beta amino group of the first beta-lysyl moiety of streptothricin. From Bacillus subtilis (strain 168).
  15482..15757   -  CDS            klaC (fragment): KLAC_ECOLX - Also known as telB. Protein predicted: Swiss-Prot protein existence level 4. Belongs to the kla operon, which is associated with cryptic tellurite resistance, and IncW plasmid fertility inhibition. From Escherichia coli.
  15821..16452   -  rep_origin     oriV: incP origin of replication
