[The description below was written by a language model from this plasmid's Addgene catalogue record and pLannotate feature annotations shown in this document.]
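Description:
pGWB14-LYX042 is a plant expression binary vector built on the pGWB14 backbone for Agrobacterium-mediated transient or stable expression of a Nicotiana benthamiana transcription factor, gene model Niben101Scf15224g00002.1. The backbone is of the broad-host-range IncP type. It carries oriV with the trfA replication protein, which allow maintenance in both E. coli and Agrobacterium, plus oriT and traJ for mobilisation. The record lists it as low copy. Bacterial selection is by kanamycin (KanR, aphA-3). The annotation also picks up backbone remnants such as an IS1 element, tetR/tetA fragments and a partial ColE1 origin.

Between the nopaline-type right and left T-DNA border repeats lie three cassettes. In the main one, a CaMV 35S promoter drives the transcription factor open reading frame, which is flanked by attB1 and attB2 Gateway sites, although the record gives Gibson assembly as the cloning method. The coding sequence is followed by a C-terminal 3xHA epitope tag and a NOS terminator. The automated annotation matches this coding sequence by homology to tomato MYC1 (JAMYC10), which suggests a MYC-type factor, but the catalogue entry itself gives only the gene model identifier. A second 35S-driven cassette encodes the tomato bushy stunt virus P19 protein with a CaMV poly(A) signal. P19 suppresses RNA silencing by binding siRNAs and is commonly included to boost transient expression in infiltrated leaves, though the catalogue fields do not mention it. The third cassette, 35S–HygR with a NOS terminator, provides hygromycin selection of stably transformed plants. The HA tag allows immunodetection or immunoprecipitation of the expressed factor.
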