Addgene plasmid #126260: pGWB14-LYX042
Purpose: With a Nicotiana benthamiana transcription factor in PGWB14 backbone, for Agrobacterium mediated transient or stable expression corresponding transcription factor fused with a C-terminal HA tag.
Depositing lab: Silin Zhong. Depositing organization: Chinese University of Hong Kong.
Backbone
  Vector backbone: pGWB14
  Vector type: Plant Expression
  Selectable markers: Hygromycin
Growth in bacteria
  Bacterial resistance: Kanamycin, 50 μg/mL
  Growth temperature: 37°C
  Growth strain: DH5alpha
  Copy number: Low Copy
Gene/Insert
  Gene/Insert name: Niben101Scf15224g00002.1
  Species: Nicotiana benthamiana
  Promoter: CaMV 35S
  Tag / fusion protein: HA (C terminal on insert)
  Cloning method: Gibson Cloning
Terms and licenses: Academic/Nonprofit Terms; Industry Terms: Not Available to Industry
How to cite: pGWB14-LYX042 was a gift from Silin Zhong (Addgene plasmid # 126260 ; http://n2t.net/addgene:126260 ; RRID:Addgene_126260)
